>Addgene plasmid #168361 | pTL245 | addgene full sequence | sequence record 349512 | Addgene NGS Result
CGGTGCGGGCCTCTTCGCTATTACGCCAGATCCTTTTGTTGTTTCCGGGTGTACAATATGGACTTCCTCT
TTTCTGGCAACCAAACCCATACATCGGGATTCCTATAATACCTTCGTTGGTCTCCCTAACATGTAGGTGG
CGGAGGGGAGATATACAATAGAACAGATACCAGACAAGACATAATGGGCTAAACAAGACTACACCAATTA
CACTGCCTCATTGATGGTGGTACATAACGAACTAATACTGTAGCCCTAGACTTGATAGCCATCATCATAT
CGAAGTTTCACTACCCTTTTTCCATTTGCCATCTATTGAAGTAATAATAGGCGCATGCAACTTCTTTTCT
TTTTTTTTCTTTTCTCTCTCCCCCGTTGTTGTCTCACCATATCCGCAATGACAAAAAAATGATGGAAGAC
ACTAAAGGAAAAAATTAACGACAAAGACAGCACCAACAGATGTCGTTGTTCCAGAGCTGATGAGGGGTAT
CTCGAAGCACACGAAACTTTTTCCTTCCTTCATTCACGCACACTACTCTCTAATGAGCAACGGTATACGG
CCTTCCTTCCAGTTACTTGAATTTGAAATAAAAAAAAGTTTGCTGTCTTGCTATCAAGTATAAATAGACC
TGCAATTATTAATCTTTTGTTTCCTCGTCATTGTTCTCGTTCCCTTTCTTCCTTGTTTCTTTTTCTGCAC
AATATTTCAAGCTATACCAAGCATACAATCAACTCCAAGCTTGAAGCAAGCCTCCTGAAAGATGAAGCTA
CTGTCTTCTATCGAACAAGCATGCGATATTTGCCGACTTAAAAAGCTCAAGTGCTCCAAAGAAAAACCGA
AGTGCGCCAAGTGTCTGAAGAACAACTGGGAGTGTCGCTACTCTCCCAAAACCAAAAGGTCTCCGCTGAC
TAGGGCACATCTGACAGAAGTGGAATCAAGGCTAGAAAGACTGGAACAGCTATTTCTACTGATTTTTCCT
CGAGAAGACCTTGACATGATTTTGAAAATGGATTCTTTACAGGATATAAAAGCATTGTTAACAGGATTAT
TTGTACAAGATAATGTGAATAAAGATGCCGTCACAGATAGATTGGCTTCAGTGGAGACTGATATGCCTCT
AACATTGAGACAGCATAGAATAAGTGCGACATCATCATCGGAAGAGAGTAGTAACAAAGGTCAAAGACAG
TTGACTGTATCGCCGGAATTTGTAATACGACTCACTATAGGGCGAGCCGCCATCATGGAGGAGCAGAAGC
TGATCTCAGAGGAGGACCTGCATATGGCCATGGAGGCCGAATTCAAACAGAAAATCGTGATCAAGGTGAG
CATGCCGTGCGAAAAAAGCCGCAGCAAGGCCATGAAACTGGTGGTGATGGCCAGCGGTGTGAGCAGCGTG
GAAGTGACCGGCGATGGCAAAGATCGCCTGCAGGTGGTGGGCGATGGTGTGGATGCAGCCTGCCTGGTGA
CCTGCCTGCGCAAGAAAATTGGCCATGCCGAACTGGTGCAGGTGGAAGAAGTTAAGGAAAAGAAACCGGA
AGAGAAAAAATAAGGATCCGTCGACCTGCAGCGGCCGCATAACTAGCATAACCCCTTGGGGCCTCTAAAC
GGGTCTTGAGGGGTTTTTTGCGCGCTTGCAGCCAAGCTAATTCCGGGCGAATTTCTTATGATTTATGATT
TTTATTATTAAATAAGTTATAAAAAAAATAAGTGTATACAAATTTTAAAGTGACTCTTAGGTTTTAAAAC
GAAAATTCTTATTCTTGAGTAACTCTTTCCTGTAGGTCAGGTTGCTTTCTCAGGTATAGCATGAGGTCGC
TCTTATTGACCACACCTCTACCGGCATGCAAGCTTGGCGTAATCATGGTCATAGCTGTTTCCTGTGTGAA
ATTGTTATCCGCTCACAATTCCACACAACATACGAGCCGGAAGCATAAAGTGTAAAGCCTGGGGTGCCTA
ATGAGTGAGCTAACTCACATTAATTGCGTTGCGCTCACTGCCCGCTTTCCAGTCGGGAAACCTGTCGTGC
CAGCTGCATTAATGAATCGGCCAACGCGCGGGGAGAGGCGGTTTGCGTATTGGGCGCTCTTCCGCTTCCT
CGCTCACTGACTCGCTGCGCTCGGTCGTTCGGCTGCGGCGAGCGGTATCAGCTCACTCAAAGGCGGTAAT
ACGGTTATCCACAGAATCAGGGGATAACGCAGGAAAGAACATGTGAGCAAAAGGCCAGCAAAAGGCCAGG
AACCGTAAAAAGGCCGCGTTGCTGGCGTTTTTCCATAGGCTCCGCCCCCCTGACGAGCATCACAAAAATC
GACGCTCAAGTCAGAGGTGGCGAAACCCGACAGGACTATAAAGATACCAGGCGTTTCCCCCTGGAAGCTC
CCTCGTGCGCTCTCCTGTTCCGACCCTGCCGCTTACCGGATACCTGTCCGCCTTTCTCCCTTCGGGAAGC
GTGGCGCTTTCTCATAGCTCACGCTGTAGGTATCTCAGTTCGGTGTAGGTCGTTCGCTCCAAGCTGGGCT
GTGTGCACGAACCCCCCGTTCAGCCCGACCGCTGCGCCTTATCCGGTAACTATCGTCTTGAGTCCAACCC
GGTAAGACACGACTTATCGCCACTGGCAGCAGCCACTGGTAACAGGATTAGCAGAGCGAGGTATGTAGGC
GGTGCTACAGAGTTCTTGAAGTGGTGGCCTAACTACGGCTACACTAGAAGAACAGTATTTGGTATCTGCG
CTCTGCTGAAGCCAGTTACCTTCGGAAAAAGAGTTGGTAGCTCTTGATCCGGCAAACAAACCACCGCTGG
TAGCGGTGGTTTTTTTGTTTGCAAGCAGCAGATTACGCGCAGAAAAAAAGGATCTCAAGAAGATCCTTTG
ATCTTTTCTACGGGGTCTGACGCTCAGTGGAACGAAAACTCACGTTAAGGGATTTTGGTCATGAGATTAT
CAAAAAGGATCTTCACCTAGATCCTTTTAAATTAAAAATGAAGTTTTAAATCAATCTAAAGTATATATGA
GTAACCTGAGGCTATGGCAGGGCCTGCCGCCCCGACGTTGGCTGCGAGCCCTGGGCCTTCACCCGAACTT
GGGGGGTGGGGTGGGGAAAAGGAAGAAACGCGGGCGTATTGGCCCCAATGGGGTCTCGGTGGGGTATCGA
CAGAGTGCCAGCCCTGGGACCGAACCCCGCGTTTATGAACAAACGACCCAACACCGTGCGTTTTATTCTG
TCTTTTTATTGCCGTCATAGCGCGGGTTCCTTCCGGTATTGTCTCCTTCCGTGTTTCAGTTAGCCTCCCC
CTAGGGTGGGCGAAGAACTCCAGCATGAGATCCCCGCGCTGGAGGATCATCCAGCCGGCGTCCCGGAAAA
CGATTCCGAAGCCCAACCTTTCATAGAAGGCGGCGGTGGAATCGAAATCTCGTGATGGCAGGTTGGGCGT
CGCTTGGTCGGTCATTTCGAACCCCAGAGTCCCGCTCAGAAGAACTCGTCAAGAAGGCGATAGAAGGCGA
TGCGCTGCGAATCGGGAGCGGCGATACCGTAAAGCACGAGGAAGCGGTCAGCCCATTCGCCGCCAAGCTC
TTCAGCAATATCACGGGTAGCCAACGCTATGTCCTGATAGCGGTCCGCCACACCCAGCCGGCCACAGTCG
ATGAATCCAGAAAAGCGGCCATTTTCCACCATGATATTCGGCAAGCAGGCATCGCCATGAGTCACGACGA
GATCCTCGCCGTCGGGCATGCTCGCCTTGAGCCTGGCGAACAGTTCGGCTGGCGCGAGCCCCTGATGCTC
TTCGTCCAGATCATCCTGATCGACAAGACCGGCTTCCATCCGAGTACGTGCTCGCTCGATGCGATGTTTC
GCTTGGTGGTCGAATGGGCAGGTAGCCGGATCAAGCGTATGCAGCCGCCGCATTGCATCAGCCATGATGG
ATACTTTCTCGGCAGGAGCAAGGTGAGATGACAGGAGATCCTGCCCCGGCACTTCGCCCAATAGCAGCCA
GTCCCTTCCCGCTTCAGTGACAACGTCGAGCACAGCTGCGCAAGGAACGCCCGTCGTGGCCAGCCACGAT
AGCCGCGCTGCCTCGTCTTGCAGTTCATTCAGGGCACCGGACAGGTCGGTCTTGACAAAAAGAACCGGGC
GCCCCTGCGCTGACAGCCGGAACACGGCGGCATCAGAGCAGCCGATTGTCTGTTGTGCCCAGTCATAGCC
GAATAGCCTCTCCACCCAAGCGGCCGGAGAACCTGCGTGCAATCCATCTTGTTCAATCATACTCTTCCTT
TTTCAATATTATTGAAGCATTTATCAGGGTTATTGTCTCATGAGCGGATACATATTTGAATGTATTTAGA
AAAATAAACAAATAGGGGTTCCGCGCACATTTCCCCGAAAAGTGCCACCTGAACGAAGCATCTGTGCTTC
ATTTTGTAGAACAAAAATGCAACGCGAGAGCGCTAATTTTTCAAACAAAGAATCTGAGCTGCATTTTTAC
AGAACAGAAATGCAACGCGAAAGCGCTATTTTACCAACGAAGAATCTGTGCTTCATTTTTGTAAAACAAA
AATGCAACGCGAGAGCGCTAATTTTTCAAACAAAGAATCTGAGCTGCATTTTTACAGAACAGAAATGCAA
CGCGAGAGCGCTATTTTACCAACAAAGAATCTATACTTCTTTTTTGTTCTACAAAAATGCATCCCGAGAG
CGCTATTTTTCTAACAAAGCATCTTAGATTACTTTTTTTCTCCTTTGTGCGCTCTATAATGCAGTCTCTT
GATAACTTTTTGCACTGTAGGTCCGTTAAGGTTAGAAGAAGGCTACTTTGGTGTCTATTTTCTCTTCCAT
AAAAAAAGCCTGACTCCACTTCCCGCGTTTACTGATTACTAGCGAAGCTGCGGGTGCATTTTTTCAAGAT
AAAGGCATCCCCGATTATATTCTATACCGATGTGGATTGCGCATACTTTGTGAACAGAAAGTGATAGCGT
TGATGATTCTTCATTGGTCAGAAAATTATGAACGGTTTCTTCTATTTTGTCTCTATATACTACGTATAGG
AAATGTTTACATTTTCGTATTGTTTTCGATTCACTCTATGAATAGTTCTTACTACAATTTTTTTGTCTAA
AGAGTAATACTAGAGATAAACATAAAAAATGTAGAGGTCGAGTTTAGATGCAAGTTCAAGGAGCGAAAGG
TGGATGGGTAGGTTATATAGGGATATAGCACAGAGATATATAGCAAAGAGATACTTTTGAGCAATGTTTG
TGGAAGCGGTATTCGCAATATTTTAGTAGCTCGTTACAGTCCGGTGCGTTTTTGGTTTTTTGAAAGTGCG
TCTTCAGAGCGCTTTTGGTTTTCAAAAGCGCTCTGAAGTTCCTATACTTTCTAGAGAATAGGAACTTCGG
AATAGGAACTTCAAAGCGTTTCCGAAAACGAGCGCTTCCGAAAATGCAACGCGAGCTGCGCACATACAGC
TCACTGTTCACGTCGCACCTATATCTGCGTGTTGCCTGTATATATATATACATGAGAAGAACGGCATAGT
GCGTGTTTATGCTTAAATGCGTACTTATATGCGTCTATTTATGTAGGATGAAAGGTAGTCTAGTACCTCC
TGTGATATTATCCCATTCCATGCGGGGTATCGTATGCTTCCTTCAGCACTACCCTTTAGCTGTTCTATAT
GCTGCCACTCCTCAATTGGATTAGTCTCATCCTTCAATGCTATCATTTCCTTTGATATTGGATCATACTA
AGAAACCATTATTATCATGACATTAACCTATAAAAATAGGCGTATCACGAGGCCCTTTCGTCTCGCGCGT
TTCGGTGATGACGGTGAAAACCTCTGACACATGCAGCTCCCGGAGACGGTCACAGCTTGTCTGTAAGCGG
ATGCCGGGAGCAGACAAGCCCGTCAGGGCGCGTCAGCGGGTGTTGGCGGGTGTCGGGGCTGGCTTAACTA
TGCGGCATCAGAGCAGATTGTACTGAGAGTGCACCATAGATCAACGACATTACTATATATATAATATAGG
AAGCATTTAATAGAACAGCATCGTAATATATGTGTACTTTGCAGTTATGACGCCAGATGGCAGTAGTGGA
AGATATTCTTTATTGAAAAATAGCTTGTCACCTTACGTACAATCTTGATCCGGAGCTTTTCTTTTTTTGC
CGATTAAGAATTAATTCGGTCGAAAAAAGAAAAGGAGAGGGCCAAGAGGGAGGGCATTGGTGACTATTGA
GCACGTGAGTATACGTGATTAAGCACACAAAGGCAGCTTGGAGTATGTCTGTTATTAATTTCACAGGTAG
TTCTGGTCCATTGGTGAAAGTTTGCGGCTTGCAGAGCACAGAGGCCGCAGAATGTGCTCTAGATTCCGAT
GCTGACTTGCTGGGTATTATATGTGTGCCCAATAGAAAGAGAACAATTGACCCGGTTATTGCAAGGAAAA
TTTCAAGTCTTGTAAAAGCATATAAAAATAGTTCAGGCACTCCGAAATACTTGGTTGGCGTGTTTCGTAA
TCAACCTAAGGAGGATGTTTTGGCTCTGGTCAATGATTACGGCATTGATATCGTCCAACTGCATGGAGAT
GAGTCGTGGCAAGAATACCAAGAGTTCCTCGGTTTGCCAGTTATTAAAAGACTCGTATTTCCAAAAGACT
GCAACATACTACTCAGTGCAGCTTCACAGAAACCTCATTCGTTTATTCCCTTGTTTGATTCAGAAGCAGG
TGGGACAGGTGAACTTTTGGATTGGAACTCGATTTCTGACTGGGTTGGAAGGCAAGAGAGCCCCGAAAGC
TTACATTTTATGTTAGCTGGTGGACTGACGCCAGAAAATGTTGGTGATGCGCTTAGATTAAATGGCGTTA
TTGGTGTTGATGTAAGCGGAGGTGTGGAGACAAATGGTGTAAAAGACTCTAACAAAATAGCAAATTTCGT
CAAAAATGCTAAGAAATAGGTTATTACTGAGTAGTATTTATTTAAGTATTGTTTGTGCACTTGCCGATCT
ATGCGGTGTGAAATACCGCACAGATGCGTAAGGAGAAAATACCGCATCAGGAAATTGTAAGCGTTAATAT
TTTGTTAAAATTCGCGTTAAATTTTTGTTAAATCAGCTCATTTTTTAACCAATAGGCCGAAATCGGCAAA
ATCCCTTATAAATCAAAAGAATAGACCGAGATAGGGT
[37 nt withheld, positions 7178-7214]
AAAGAACGTGGACTCCAACGTCAAAGG
[49 nt withheld, positions 7242-7290]
T
[91 nt withheld, positions 7292-7382]
G
[124 nt withheld, positions 7384-7507]
CCATTCGCCATTCAGGCTGCGCAACTGTTGGGAAGGGCGAT
Features (pLannotate 1.2.2; 24 found; start..end, strand, type, name):
     30..734     +  promoter       ADH1 promoter: S. cerevisiae ADH1; promoter for alcohol dehydrogenase 1
    762..1202    +  CDS            GAL4 DNA binding domain: DNA binding domain of the GAL4 transcriptional activator; Saccharomyces cerevisiae GAL4 (truncated)
   1213..1231    +  promoter       T7 promoter: promoter for bacteriophage T7 RNA polymerase
   1320..1547    +  CDS            HIPP47 (fragment): HIP47_ARATH - Protein inferred from homology: Swiss-Prot protein existence level 3. Heavy-metal-binding protein. From Arabidopsis thaliana (Mouse-ear cress).
   1583..1630    +  terminator     T7 terminator: transcription terminator for bacteriophage T7 RNA polymerase
   1657..1844    +  terminator     ADH1 terminator: S. cerevisiae ADH1; transcription terminator for the S. cerevisiae alcohol dehydrogenase 1 (ADH1) gene
   1892..1908    -  protein_bind   lac operator: The lac repressor binds to the lac operator to inhibit transcription in E. coli. This inhibition can be relieved by adding lactose or isopropyl-β-D-thiogalactopyranoside (IPTG). lac repressor encoded by lacI
   1916..1946    -  promoter       lac promoter: promoter for the E. coli lac operon
   1961..1982    -  protein_bind   CAP binding site: CAP binding activates transcription in the presence of cAMP. E. coli catabolite activator protein
   1995..2087    -  CDS            lacI (fragment): lac repressor; lacI; The lac repressor binds to the lac operator to inhibit transcription in E. coli. This inhibition can be relieved by adding lactose or isopropyl-β-D-thiogalactopyranoside (IPTG).
   2270..2858    -  rep_origin     ori: high-copy-number ColE1/pMB1/pBR322/pUC origin of replication
   3080..3096    +  polyA_signal   bGH poly(A) signal (fragment): bovine growth hormone polyadenylation signal
   3187..3234    -  polyA_signal   HSV TK poly(A) signal: herpes simplex virus thymidine kinase polyadenylation signal (Cole and Stacy, 1985)
   3293..3445    -  CDS            ble (fragment): BLE_KLEPN - Experimental evidence at protein level: Swiss-Prot protein existence level 1. Binding protein with a strong affinity to the bleomycin family of antibiotics. Binds to CL990; an antimitotic-antibiotic compound. From Klebsiella pneumoniae.
   3466..4260    -  CDS            NeoR/KanR: aminoglycoside phosphotransferase from Tn5; aph(3')-II (or nptII); confers resistance to neomycin, kanamycin, and G418 (Geneticin®)
   4261..4365    -  promoter       AmpR promoter: bla
   4392..5734    -  rep_origin     2μ ori: yeast 2μ plasmid origin of replication
   5802..5837    +  CDS            rop (fragment): Rop protein, which maintains plasmids at low copy number; rop
   5939..5988    +  misc_feature   bom (fragment): basis of mobility region from pBR322
   6127..6274    +  promoter       TRP1 promoter: S. cerevisiae TRP1
   6275..6949    +  CDS            TRP1: phosphoribosylanthranilate isomerase, required for tryptophan biosynthesis; S. cerevisiae TRP1; yeast auxotrophic marker
   7000..7051    +  misc_feature   bom (fragment): basis of mobility region from pBR322
   7079..7507    -  rep_origin     f1 ori (sequence partly withheld): f1 bacteriophage origin of replication; arrow indicates direction of (+) strand synthesis
   7511..29      -  CDS            lacZα (fragment) (across the origin): LacZα fragment of β-galactosidase; lacZ fragment
