[The description below was written by a language model from this plasmid's Addgene catalogue record and pLannotate feature annotations shown in this document.]
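Description:
pTL245 is a yeast two-hybrid bait plasmid built on the pGBKT7 backbone, carrying OsaHIP19 from rice (Oryza sativa). It is an E. coli–yeast shuttle vector. In bacteria it replicates at high copy from a ColE1/pUC-type origin and is selected with kanamycin through the Tn5 aminoglycoside phosphotransferase gene (NeoR/KanR), which is driven by the AmpR promoter. In Saccharomyces cerevisiae it is maintained episomally by the 2μ origin and selected by complementation of tryptophan auxotrophy with the TRP1 marker and its native promoter. An f1 origin is also present, along with several backbone remnants (lac regulatory elements and fragments of lacI, lacZα, rop, bom and ble) that have no evident role in the construct's function.

The expression cassette uses the constitutive yeast ADH1 promoter to drive the GAL4 DNA-binding domain, followed downstream by the insert and then by the T7 and ADH1 terminators. The automated annotation labels the insert region as a fragment resembling Arabidopsis HIPP47, a heavy-metal-binding protein. This homology-based call is consistent with the catalogued rice HIP19 insert, although the annotated match is short and the record does not say whether the full-length protein or only a domain was cloned. A T7 promoter sits between the GAL4 domain and the insert and, paired with the T7 terminator, allows in vitro transcription of the insert without the GAL4 portion. In a two-hybrid assay, the GAL4 DNA-binding domain fusion would be co-expressed with an activation-domain prey, with interaction reconstituting GAL4 activity and switching on reporter genes. The associated publication concerns binding of a conserved blast fungus effector to host target proteins, which suggests this plasmid was used to test such effector–target interactions.
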