Addgene plasmid #168361: pTL245
Purpose: pGBKT7 yeast two-hybrid plasmid
Depositing lab: Sophien Kamoun. Depositing organization: Sainsbury Laboratory, Norwich. Publication: A single amino acid polymorphism in a conserved effector of the multihost blast fungus pathogen expands host-target binding spectrum. Bentham AR, Petit-Houdenot Y, Win J, Chuma I, Terauchi R, Banfield MJ, Kamoun S, Langner T. PLoS Pathog. 2021 Nov 10;17(11):e1009957. doi: 10.1371/journal.ppat.1009957. eCollection 2021 Nov. PubMed 34758051.
Backbone
  Vector backbone: pGBKT7
  Vector type: Yeast Expression
Growth in bacteria
  Bacterial resistance: Kanamycin, 50 μg/mL
  Growth temperature: 37°C
  Growth strain: DH5alpha
  Copy number: High Copy
Gene/Insert
  Gene/Insert name: OsaHIP19
  Species: Oryza sativa
  Cloning method: Unknown
Terms and licenses: Academic/Nonprofit Terms; Industry Terms: Not Available to Industry
How to cite: pTL245 was a gift from Sophien Kamoun (Addgene plasmid # 168361 ; http://n2t.net/addgene:168361 ; RRID:Addgene_168361)
