>Addgene plasmid #168361 | pTL245 | depositor partial sequence | sequence record 326461 | insert
GAATTCAAACAGAAAATCGTGATCAAGGTGAGCATGCCGTGCGAAAAAAGCCGCAGCAAGGCCATGAAAC
TGGTGGTGATGGCCAGCGGTGTGAGCAGCGTGGAAGTGACCGGCGATGGCAAAGATCGCCTGCAGGTGGT
GGGCGATGGTGTGGATGCAGCCTGCCTGGTGACCTGCCTGCGCAAGAAAATTGGCCATGCCGAACTGGTG
CAGGTGGAAGAAGTTAAGGAAAAGAAACCGGAAGAGAAAAAATAAGGATCC
